Addgene plasmid #91528: pHH0103_VAV3-1/2
Purpose: Protein expression and purification of human SH3 domain construct VAV3-1/2
Depositing lab: Sachdev Sidhu. Depositing organization: University of Toronto. Publication: Comprehensive Analysis of the Human SH3 Domain Family Reveals a Wide Variety of Non-canonical Specificities. Teyra J, Huang H, Jain S, Guan X, Dong A, Liu Y, Tempel W, Min J, Tong Y, Kim PM, Bader GD, Sidhu SS. Structure. 2017 Oct 3;25(10):1598-1610.e3. doi: 10.1016/j.str.2017.07.017. Epub 2017 Sep 7. PubMed 28890361.
Backbone
  Vector backbone: pHH0103
  Vector type: Bacterial Expression
Growth in bacteria
  Bacterial resistance: Ampicillin, 100 μg/mL
  Growth temperature: 37°C
  Growth strain: DH5alpha
  Copy number: Low Copy
Gene/Insert
  Gene/Insert name: VAV3-1/2
  Species: H. sapiens (human)
  Insert size (bp): 248
  Entrez Gene: VAV3
  Cloning method: Restriction Enzyme; 5′ cloning site Sfi1 (unknown if destroyed); 3′ cloning site Not1 (unknown if destroyed)
Terms and licenses: Academic/Nonprofit Terms; Industry Terms: Not Available to Industry
Depositor comments: Addgene NGS results found Q638R within the VAV3 translation compared to NP_006104.4
How to cite: pHH0103_VAV3-1/2 was a gift from Sachdev Sidhu (Addgene plasmid # 91528 ; http://n2t.net/addgene:91528 ; RRID:Addgene_91528)
