[The description below was written by a language model from this plasmid's Addgene catalogue record and pLannotate feature annotations shown in this document.]
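Description:
pHH0103_VAV3-1/2 is a 6.9 kb bacterial expression plasmid built on the pHH0103 backbone for producing and purifying an SH3 domain of human VAV3, a Rho-family guanine nucleotide exchange factor. The "1/2" in the name presumably marks the first of the protein's two SH3 domains, though the record does not spell this out. It replicates in E. coli from a ColE1/pBR322-type origin with the adjacent bom region, is selected with ampicillin through the bla gene and its native promoter, and is catalogued as low copy. An f1 phage origin is also present; it interrupts the rop gene, which is annotated only as two fragments.

Expression is driven by the strong hybrid tac promoter followed by a lac operator. The plasmid carries its own lacI gene under the up-mutated lacIq promoter, so transcription is repressed until induced with IPTG. The open reading frame begins with a 6xHis tag, continues into Schistosoma japonicum glutathione S-transferase, and then into the VAV3 fragment, which was cloned between SfiI and NotI sites (248 bp insert, of which about 195 bp is annotated as VAV3). The product is therefore a His-GST-SH3 fusion that can be purified by either metal-chelate or glutathione affinity. An fd terminator lies immediately downstream. Beyond it are fragments of M13 gene III and of the tetracycline resistance gene, which look like nonfunctional remnants of a phagemid ancestor, although the record does not comment on them.

Repository sequencing found a Q638R substitution in the VAV3 translation relative to the reference protein. The construct belongs to a collection used to survey the binding specificities of the human SH3 domain family.
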