Features (pLannotate 1.2.2; 21 found; start..end, strand, type, name):
     57..134     +  promoter       lacIq promoter: lacI (mutant); In the lacIq allele, a single base change in the promoter boosts expression of the lacI gene about 10-fold.
    135..1217    +  CDS            lacI: lac repressor; lacI; The lac repressor binds to the lac operator to inhibit transcription in E. coli. This inhibition can be relieved by adding lactose or isopropyl-β-D-thiogalactopyranoside (IPTG).
   1230..1251    +  protein_bind   CAP binding site: CAP binding activates transcription in the presence of cAMP. E. coli catabolite activator protein
   1270..1287    +  promoter       tet promoter (fragment): E. coli promoter for tetracycline efflux protein gene
   1460..1488    +  promoter       tac promoter: strong E. coli promoter; hybrid between the trp and lac UV5 promoters
   1496..1512    +  protein_bind   lac operator: The lac repressor binds to the lac operator to inhibit transcription in E. coli. This inhibition can be relieved by adding lactose or isopropyl-β-D-thiogalactopyranoside (IPTG). lac repressor encoded by lacI
   1597..1614    +  CDS            6xHis: 6xHis affinity tag
   1630..2283    +  CDS            GST26_SCHJA: Experimental evidence at protein level: Swiss-Prot protein existence level 1. GST isoenzymes appear to play a central role in the parasite detoxification system. Other functions are also suspected including a role in increasing the solubility of haematin in the parasite gut. From Schistosoma japonicum (Blood fluke).
   2365..2559    +  CDS            VAV3 (fragment): VAV3_HUMAN - Experimental evidence at protein level: Swiss-Prot protein existence level 1. Exchange factor for GTP-binding proteins RhoA, RhoG and, to a lesser extent, Rac1. Binds physically to the nucleotide-free states of those GTPases. Plays an important role in angiogenesis. Its recruitment by phosphorylated EPHA2 is critical for EFNA1-induced RAC1 GTPase activation and vascular endothelial cell migration and assembly (By similarity). May be important for integrin-mediated signaling, at least in some cell types. In osteoclasts, along with SYK tyrosine kinase, required for signaling through
   2575..2622    +  terminator     fd terminator (sequence withheld): central terminator from bacteriophage fd (Otsuka and Kunisawa, 1982)
   2627..2839    +  CDS            M13 gene III (fragment) (sequence partly withheld): pIII; III; minor coat protein
   2854..3324    +  CDS            M13 gene III (fragment) (sequence partly withheld): pIII; III; minor coat protein
   3346..3416    +  CDS            TcR (fragment): tetracycline efflux protein; tet; confers resistance to tetracycline
   3658..4038    -  CDS            YPB1_ECOLX: Protein predicted: Swiss-Prot protein existence level 4. From Escherichia coli.
   4055..4206    +  CDS            rop (fragment): Rop protein, which maintains plasmids at low copy number; rop
   4242..4670    -  rep_origin     f1 ori (sequence partly withheld): f1 bacteriophage origin of replication; arrow indicates direction of (+) strand synthesis
   4679..4718    +  CDS            rop (fragment): Rop protein, which maintains plasmids at low copy number; rop
   4820..4960    +  misc_feature   bom: basis of mobility region from pBR322
   5146..5733    -  rep_origin     ori: high-copy-number ColE1/pMB1/pBR322/pUC origin of replication
   5904..6764    -  CDS            AmpR: β-lactamase; bla; confers resistance to ampicillin, carbenicillin, and related antibiotics
   6765..6869    -  promoter       AmpR promoter: bla
>Addgene plasmid #91528 | pHH0103_VAV3-1/2 | addgene full sequence | sequence record 192538 | Addgene NGS Result
ACATTAACCTATAAAAATAGGCGTATCACGAGGCCCTTTCGTCTTCAAGAATTCCCGACACCATCGAATG
GTGCAAAACCTTTCGCGGTATGGCATGATAGCGCCCGGAAGAGAGTCAATTCAGGGTGGTGAATGTGAAA
CCAGTAACGTTATACGATGTCGCAGAGTATGCCGGTGTCTCTTATCAGACCGTTTCCCGCGTGGTGAACC
AGGCCAGCCACGTTTCTGCGAAAACGCGGGAAAAAGTGGAAGCGGCGATGGCGGAGCTGAATTACATTCC
CAACCGCGTGGCACAACAACTGGCGGGCAAACAGTCGTTGCTGATTGGCGTTGCCACCTCCAGTCTGGCC
CTGCACGCGCCGTCGCAAATTGTCGCGGCGATTAAATCTCGCGCCGATCAACTGGGTGCCAGCGTGGTGG
TGTCGATGGTAGAACGAAGCGGCGTCGAAGCCTGTAAAGCGGCGGTGCACAATCTTCTCGCGCAACGCGT
CAGTGGGCTGATCATTAACTATCCGCTGGATGACCAGGATGCCATTGCTGTGGAAGCTGCCTGCACTAAT
GTTCCGGCGTTATTTCTTGATGTCTCTGACCAGACACCCATCAACAGTATTATTTTCTCCCATGAAGACG
GTACGCGACTGGGCGTGGAGCATCTGGTCGCATTGGGTCACCAGCAAATCGCGCTGTTAGCGGGCCCATT
AAGTTCTGTCTCGGCGCGTCTGCGTCTGGCTGGCTGGCATAAATATCTCACTCGCAATCAAATTCAGCCG
ATAGCGGAACGGGAAGGCGACTGGAGTGCCATGTCCGGTTTTCAACAAACCATGCAAATGCTGAATGAGG
GCATCGTTCCCACTGCGATGCTGGTTGCCAACGATCAGATGGCGCTGGGCGCAATGCGCGCCATTACCGA
GTCCGGGCTGCGCGTTGGTGCGGATATCTCGGTAGTGGGATACGACGATACCGAAGACAGCTCATGTTAT
ATCCCGCCGTTAACCACCATCAAACAGGATTTTCGCCTGCTGGGGCAAACCAGCGTGGACCGCTTGCTGC
AACTCTCTCAGGGCCAGGCGGTGAAGGGCAATCAGCTGTTGCCCGTCTCACTGGTGAAAAGAAAAACCAC
CCTGGCGCCCAATACGCAAACCGCCTCTCCCCGCGCGTTGGCCGATTCATTAATGCAGCTGGCACGACAG
GTTTCCCGACTGGAAAGCGGGCAGTGAGCGCAACGCAATTAATGTAAGTTAGCTCACTCATTAGGCACAA
TTCTCATGTTTGACAGCTTATCATCGACTGCACGGTGCACCAATGCTTCTGGCGTCAGGCAGCCATCGGA
AGCTGTGGTATGGCTGTGCAGGTCGTAAATCACTGCATAATTCGTGTCGCTCAAGGCGCACTCCCGTTCT
GGATAATGTTTTTTGCGCCGACATCATAACGGTTCTGGCAAATATTCTGAAATGAGCTGTTGACAATTAA
TCATCGGCTCGTATAATGTGTGGAATTGTGAGCGGATAACAATTTCACACAGGAAACAGCCAGTCCGTTT
AGGTGTTTTCACGAGCACTTCACCAACAAGGACCATAGATTATGAAAATCGAAGAACACCATCACCATCA
CCATTCCAGCGGTAAGCTTATGTCCCCTATACTAGGTTATTGGAAAATTAAGGGCCTTGTGCAACCCACT
CGACTTCTTTTGGAATATCTTGAAGAAAAATATGAAGAGCATTTGTATGAGCGCGATGAAGGTGATAAAT
GGCGAAACAAAAAGTTTGAATTGGGTTTGGAGTTTCCCAATCTTCCTTATTATATTGATGGTGATGTTAA
ATTAACACAGTCTATGGCCATCATACGTTATATAGCTGACAAGCACAACATGTTGGGTGGTTGTCCAAAA
GAGCGTGCAGAGATTTCAATGCTTGAAGGAGCGGTTTTGGATATTAGATACGGTGTTTCGAGAATTGCAT
ATAGTAAAGACTTTGAAACTCTCAAAGTTGATTTTCTTAGCAAGCTACCTGAAATGCTGAAAATGTTCGA
AGATCGTTTATGTCATAAAACATATTTAAATGGTGATCATGTAACCCATCCTGACTTCATGTTGTATGAC
GCTCTTGATGTTGTTTTATACATGGACCCAATGTGCCTGGATGCGTTCCCAAAATTAGTTTGTTTTAAAA
AACGTATTGAAGCTATCCCACAAATTGATAAGTACTTGAAATCCAGCAAGTATATAGCATGGCCTTTGCA
GGGCTGGCAAGCCACGTTTGGTGGTGGCGACCATCCTCCAAAATCGGATCTGGAAGTTCTGTTCCAGGGG
CCCCTGTCCAGCGGTCTGGTTCCGCGTGGTTCCGGTACCGCGGCCCAGCCGGCCCCGAAAATGCAGGTCA
TTCGTAACTATTCTGGTACTCCACCACCTGCATTACATGAAGGTCCACCGCTGCAATTACAAGCAGGTGA
TACCGTCGAACTGCTGAAAGGTGATGCCCATTCCCTGTTTTGGCGAGGTCGTAATCTGGCATCTGGTGAA
GTTGGTTTCTTTCCGTCCGATGCCGTTAAACCATGTCCAGCGGCCGCATA
[142 nt withheld, positions 2571-2712]
C
[98 nt withheld, positions 2714-2811]
AGTTTGTACTGGTGACGAAACTCAGTGTCTAGCTAGAGTGGC
[149 nt withheld, positions 2854-3002]
T
[41 nt withheld, positions 3004-3044]
T
[62 nt withheld, positions 3046-3107]
A
[35 nt withheld, positions 3109-3143]
CCTCCCTCAATCGGTTGAATGTCGCCCTTTTGTCTTTGGCGCTGGTAAACCATATGAA
[86 nt withheld, positions 3202-3287]
T
[54 nt withheld, positions 3289-3342]
CTAGCGCCGCCCTATACCTTGTCTGCCTCCCCGCGTTGCGTCGCGGTGCATGGAGCCGGGCCACCTCGAC
CTGAATGGAAGCCGGCGGCACCTCGCTAACGGATTCACCACTCCAAGAATTGGAGCCAATCAATTCTTGC
GGAGAACTGTGAATGCGCAAACCAACCCTTGGCAGAACATATCCATCGCGTCCGCCATCTCCAGCAGCCG
CACGCGGCGCATCTCGGGCAGCGTTGGGTCCTGGCCACGGGTGCGCATGATCGTGCTCCTGTCGTTGAGG
ACCCGGCTAGGCTGGCGGGGTTGCCTTACTGGTTAGCAGAATGAATCACCGATACGCGAGCGAACGTGAA
GCGACTGCTGCTGCAAAACGTCTGCGACCTGAGCAACAACATGAATGGTCTTCGGTTTCCGTGTTTCGTA
AAGTCTGGAAACGCGGAAGTCAGCGCCCTGCACCATTATGTTCCGGATCTGCATCGCAGGATGCTGCTGG
CTACCCTGTGGAACACCTACATCTGTATTAACGAAGCGCTGGCATTGACCCTGAGTGATTTTTCTCTGGT
CCCGCCGCATCCATACCGCCAGTTGTTTACCCTCACAACGTTCCAGTAACCGGGCATGTTCATCATCAGT
AACCCGTATCGTGAGCATCCTCTCTCGTTTCATCGGTATCATTACCCCCATGAACAGAAATCCCCCTTAC
ACGGAGGCATCAGTGACCAAACAGGAAAAAACCGCCCTTAACATGGCCCGCTTTATCAGAAGCCAGACAT
TAACGCTTCTGGAGAAACTCAACGAGCTGGACGCGGATGAACAGGCAGACATCTGTGAATCGCTTCACGA
CCACGCTGATGAGCTTTACCGCAGGATCCGCGAAATTGTAAGCGTTAATATTTTGTTAAAATTCGCGTTA
AATTTTTGTTAAATCAGCTCATTTTTTAACCAATAGGCCGAAATCGGCAAAATCCCTTATAAATCAAAAG
AATAGACCGAGATAGGGT
[37 nt withheld, positions 4341-4377]
AAAGAACGTGGACTCCAACGTCAAAGG
[49 nt withheld, positions 4405-4453]
T
[91 nt withheld, positions 4455-4545]
G
[124 nt withheld, positions 4547-4670]
CGCGGATCCTGCCTCGCGCGTTTCGGTGATGACGGTGAAAACCTCTGACACATGCAGCTCCCGGAGACGG
TCACAGCTTGTCTGTAAGCGGATGCCGGGAGCAGACAAGCCCGTCAGGGCGCGTCAGCGGGTGTTGGCGG
GTGTCGGGGCGCAGCCATGACCCAGTCACGTAGCGATAGCGGAGTGTATACTGGCTTAACTATGCGGCAT
CAGAGCAGATTGTACTGAGAGTGCACCATATGCGGTGTGAAATACCGCACAGATGCGTAAGGAGAAAATA
CCGCATCAGGCGCTCTTCCGCTTCCTCGCTCACTGACTCGCTGCGCTCGGTCGTTCGGCTGCGGCGAGCG
GTATCAGCTCACTCAAAGGCGGTAATACGGTTATCCACAGAATCAGGGGATAACGCAGGAAAGAACATGT
GAGCAAAAGGCCAGCAAAAGGCCAGGAACCGTAAAAAGGCCGCGTTGCTGGCGTTTTTCCATAGGCTCCG
CCCCCCTGACGAGCATCACAAAAATCGACGCTCAAGTCAGAGGTGGCGAAACCCGACAGGACTATAAAGA
TACCAGGGTTTCCCCCTGGAAGCTCCCTCGTGCGCTCTCCTGTTCCGACCCTGCCGCTTACCGGATACCT
GTCCGCCTTTCTCCCTTCGGGAAGCGTGGCGCTTTCTCATAGCTCACGCTGTAGGTATCTCAGTTCGGTG
TAGGTCGTTCGCTCCAAGCTGGGCTGTGTGCACGAACCCCCCGTTCAGCCCGACCGCTGCGCCTTATCCG
GTAACTATCGTCTTGAGTCCAACCCGGTAAGACACGACTTATCGCCACTGGCAGCAGCCACTGGTAACAG
GATTAGCAGAGCGAGGTATGTAGGCGGTGCTACAGAGTTCTTGAAGTGGTGGCCTAACTACGGCTACACT
AGAAGGACAGTATTTGGTATCTGCGCTCTGCTGAAGCCAGTTACCTTCGGAAAAAGAGTTGGTAGCTCTT
GATCCGGCAAACAAACCACCGCTGGTAGCGGTGGTTTTTTTGTTTGCAAGCAGCAGATTACGCGCAGAAA
AAAAGGATCTCAAGAAGATCCTTTGATCTTTTCTACGGGGTCTGACGCTCAGTGGAACGAAAACTCACGT
TAAGGGATTTTGGTCATGAGATTATCAAAAAGGATCTTCACCTAGATCCTTTTAAATTAAAAATGAAGTT
TTAAATCAATCTAAAGTATATATGAGTAAACTTGGTCTGACAGTTACCAATGCTTAATCAGTGAGGCACC
TATCTCAGCGATCTGTCTATTTCGTTCATCCATAGTTGCCTGACTCCCCGTCGTGTAGATAACTACGATA
CGGGAGGGCTTACCATCTGGCCCCAGTGCTGCAATGATACCGCGAGACCCACGCTCACCGGCTCCAGATT
TATCAGCAATAAACCAGCCAGCCGGAAGGGCCGAGCGCAGAAGTGGTCCTGCAACTTTATCCGCCTCCAT
CCAGTCTATTAATTGTTGCCGGGAAGCTAGAGTAAGTAGTTCGCCAGTTAATAGTTTGCGCAACGTTGTT
GCCATTGCTGCAGGCATCGTGGTGTCACGCTCGTCGTTTGGTATGGCTTCATTCAGCTCCGGTTCCCAAC
GATCAAGGCGAGTTACATGATCCCCCATGTTGTGCAAAAAAGCGGTTAGCTCCTTCGGTCCTCCGATCGT
TGTCAGAAGTAAGTTGGCCGCAGTGTTATCACTCATGGTTATGGCAGCACTGCATAATTCTCTTACTGTC
ATGCCATCCGTAAGATGCTTTTCTGTGACTGGTGAGTACTCAACCAAGTCATTCTGAGAATAGTGTATGC
GGCGACCGAGTTGCTCTTGCCCGGCGTCAACACGGGATAATACCGCGCCACATAGCAGAACTTTAAAAGT
GCTCATCATTGGAAAACGTTCTTCGGGGCGAAAACTCTCAAGGATCTTACCGCTGTTGAGATCCAGTTCG
ATGTAACCCACTCGTGCACCCAACTGATCTTCAGCATCTTTTACTTTCACCAGCGTTTCTGGGTGAGCAA
AAACAGGAAGGCAAAATGCCGCAAAAAAGGGAATAAGGGCGACACGGAAATGTTGAATACTCATACTCTT
CCTTTTTCAATATTATTGAAGCATTTATCAGGGTTATTGTCTCATGAGCGGATACATATTTGAATGTATT
TAGAAAAATAAACAAATAGGGGTTCCGCGCACATTTCCCCGAAAAGTGCCACCTGACGTCTAAGAAACCA
TTATTATCATG
