>Addgene plasmid #91528 | pHH0103_VAV3-1/2 | depositor partial sequence | sequence record 176016 | insert sequence
GGTACCGAATTCGGATCCGCGCGCTGCCGAAAATGCAGGTCATTCGTAACTATTCTGGTACTCCACCACC
TGCATTACATGAAGGTCCACCGCTGCAATTACAAGCAGGTGATACCGTCGAACTGCTGAAAGGTGATGCC
CATTCCCTGTTTTGGCAAGGTCGTAATCTGGCATCTGGTGAAGTTGGTTTCTTTCCGTCCGATGCCGTTA
AACCATGTCCAGCGGCCGCTAGCTAAGTCGACGAGCTC
